>Addgene plasmid #100590 | pDONR207-Lifeact-Citrine | addgene full sequence | sequence record 269204 | Addgene NGS Result
CGCGTTAACGCTAGCATGGATCTCGGGCCCCAAATAATGATTTTATTTTGACTGATAGTGACCTGTTCGT
TGCAACAAATTGATGAGCAATGCTTTTTTATAATGCCAACTTTGTACAAAAAAGCAGGCTTCATGGGCGT
GGCCGACCTGATCAAGAAGTTCGAGAGCATCAGCAAGGAGGAGGGTGGCTCTGGAGGTATGGTGAGCAAG
GGCGAGGAGCTGTTCACCGGGGTGGTGCCCATCCTGGTCGAGCTGGACGGCGACGTAAACGGCCACAAGT
TCAGCGTGTCCGGCGAGGGCGAGGGCGATGCCACCTACGGCAAGCTGACCCTGAAGTTCATCTGCACCAC
CGGCAAGCTGCCCGTGCCCTGGCCCACCCTCGTGACCACCTTCGGCTACGGCCTGATGTGCTTCGCCCGC
TACCCCGACCACATGAAGCAGCACGACTTCTTCAAGTCCGCCATGCCCGAAGGCTACGTCCAGGAGCGCA
CCATCTTCTTCAAGGACGACGGCAACTACAAGACCCGCGCCGAGGTGAAGTTCGAGGGCGACACCCTGGT
GAACCGCATCGAGCTGAAGGGCATCGACTTCAAGGAGGACGGCAACATCCTGGGGCACAAGCTGGAGTAC
AACTACAACAGCCACAACGTCTATATCATGGCCGACAAGCAGAAGAACGGCATCAAGGTGAACTTCAAGA
TCCGCCACAACATCGAGGACGGCAGCGTGCAGCTCGCCGACCACTACCAGCAGAACACCCCCATCGGCGA
CGGCCCCGTGCTGCTGCCCGACAACCACTACCTGAGCTACCAGTCCGCCCTGAGCAAAGACCCCAACGAG
AAGCGCGATCACATGGTCCTGCTGGAGTTCGTGACCGCCGCCGGGATCACTCTCGGCATGGACGAGCTGT
ACAAGTGAGACCCAGCTTTCTTGTACAAAGTTGGCATTATAAGAAAGCATTGCTTATCAATTTGTTGCAA
CGAACAGGTCACTATCAGTCAAAATAAAATCATTATTTGCCATCCAGCTGCAGCTCTGGCCCGTGTCTCA
AAATCTCTGATGTTACATTGCACAAGATAAAAATATATCATCATGAACAATAAAACTGTCTGCTTACATA
AACAGTAATACAAGGGGTGTTATGAGCCATATTCAACGGGAAACGTCGAGGCCGCGATTAAATTCCAACA
TGGATGCTGATTTATATGGGTATAAATGGGCTCGCGATAATGTCGGGCAATCAGGTGCGACAATCTATCG
CTTGTATGGGAAGCCCGATGCGCCAGAGTTGTTTCTGAAACATGGCAAAGGTAGCGTTGCCAATGATGTT
ACAGATGAGATGGTCAGACTAAACTGGCTGACGGAATTTATGCCTCTTCCGACCATCAAGCATTTTATCC
GTACTCCTGATGATGCATGGTTACTCACCACTGCGATCCCCGGAAAAACAGCATTCCAGGTATTAGAAGA
ATATCCTGATTCAGGTGAAAATATTGTTGATGCGCTGGCAGTGTTCCTGCGCCGGTTGCATTCGATTCCT
GTTTGTAATTGTCCTTTTAACAGCGATCGCGTATTTCGTCTCGCTCAGGCGCAATCACGAATGAATAACG
GTTTGGTTGATGCGAGTGATTTTGATGACGAGCGTAATGGCTGGCCTGTTGAACAAGTCTGGAAAGAAAT
GCATAAACTTTTGCCATTCTCACCGGATTCAGTCGTCACTCATGGTGATTTCTCACTTGATAACCTTATT
TTTGACGAGGGGAAATTAGGCCGGGAAGCCGATCTCGGCTTGAACGAATTGTTAGGTGGCGGTACTTGGG
TCGATATCAAAGTGCATCACTTCTTCCCGTATGCCCAACTTTGTATAGAGAGCCACTGCGGGATCGTCAC
CGTAATCTGCTTGCACGTAGATCACATAAGCACCAAGCGCGTTGGCCTCATGCTTGAGGAGATTGATGAG
CGCGGTGGCAATGCCCTGCCTCCGGTGCTCGCCGGAGACTGCGAGATCATAGATATAGATCTCACTACGC
GGCTGCTCAAACTTGGGCAGAACGTAAGCCGCGAGAGCGCCAACAACCGCTTCTTGGTCGAAGGCAGCAA
GCGCGATGAATGTCTTACTACGGAGCAAGTTCCCGAGGTAATCGGAGTCCGGCTGATGTTGGGAGTAGGT
GGCTACGTCTCCGAACTCACGACCGAAAAGATCAAGAGCAGCCCGCATGGATTTGACTTGGTCAGGGCCG
AGCCTACATGTGCGAATGATGCCCATACTTGAGCCACCTAACTTTGTTTTAGGGCGACTGCCCTGCTGCG
TAACATCGTTGCTGCTGCGTAACATCGTTGCTGCTCCATAACATCAAACATCGACCCACGGCGTAACGCG
CTTGCTGCTTGGATGCCCGAGGCATAGACTGTACAAAAAAACAGTCATAACAAGCCATGAAAACCGCCAC
TGCGCCGTTACCACCGCTGCGTTCGGTCAAGGTTCTGGACCAGTTGCGTGAGCGCATACGCTACTTGCAT
TACAGTTTACGAACCGAACAGGCTTATGTCAACTGGGTTCGTGCCTTCATCCGTTTCCACGGTGTGCGTC
ACCCGGCAACCTTGGGCAGCAGCGAAGTCGAGGCATTTCTGTCCTGGCTGGCGAACGAGCGCAAGGTTTC
GGTCTCCACGCATCGTCAGGCATTGGCGGCCTTGCTGTTCTTCTACGGCAAGGTGCTGTGCACGGATCTG
CCCTGGCTTCAGGAGATCGGAAGACCTCGGCCGTCGCGGCGCTTGCCGGTGGTGCTGACCCCGGATGAAG
TGGTTCGCATCCTCGGTTTTCTGGAAGGCGAGCATCGTTTGTTCGCCCAGGACTCTAGCTATAGTTCTAG
TGGTTGGCTACTAATAGGTTGTATTGATGTTGGACGAGTCGGAATCGCAGACCGATACCAGGATCTTGCC
ATCCTATGGAACTGCCTCGGTGAGTTTTCTCCTTCATTACAGAAACGGCTTTTTCAAAAATATGGTATTG
ATAATCCTGATATGAATAAATTGCAGTTTCATTTGATGCTCGATGAGTTTTTCTAATCAGAATTGGTTAA
TTGGTTGTAACACTGGCAGAGCATTACGCTGACTTGACGGGACGGCGCAAGCTCATGACCAAAATCCCTT
AACGTGAGTTTTCGTTCCACTGAGCGTCAGACCCCGTAGAAAAGATCAAAGGATCTTCTTGAGATCCTTT
TTTTCTGCGCGTAATCTGCTGCTTGCAAACAAAAAAACCACCGCTACCAGCGGTGGTTTGTTTGCCGGAT
CAAGAGCTACCAACTCTTTTTCCGAAGGTAACTGGCTTCAGCAGAGCGCAGATACCAAATACTGTTCTTC
TAGTGTAGCCGTAGTTAGGCCACCACTTCAAGAACTCTGTAGCACCGCCTACATACCTCGCTCTGCTAAT
CCTGTTACCAGTGGCTGCTGCCAGTGGCGATAAGTCGTGTCTTACCGGGTTGGACTCAAGACGATAGTTA
CCGGATAAGGCGCAGCGGTCGGGCTGAACGGGGGGTTCGTGCACACAGCCCAGCTTGGAGCGAACGACCT
ACACCGAACTGAGATACCTACAGCGTGAGCTATGAGAAAGCGCCACGCTTCCCGAAGGGAGAAAGGCGGA
CAGGTATCCGGTAAGCGGCAGGGTCGGAACAGGAGAGCGCACGAGGGAGCTTCCAGGGGGAAACGCCTGG
TATCTTTATAGTCCTGTCGGGTTTCGCCACCTCTGACTTGAGCGTCGATTTTTGTGATGCTCGTCAGGGG
GGCGGAGCCTATGGAAAAACGCCAGCAACGCGGCCTTTTTACGGTTCCTGGCCTTTTGCTGGCCTTTTGC
TCACATGTTCTTTCCTGCGTTATCCCCTGATTCTGTGGATAACCGTATTACCGCTAGCCAGGAAGAGTTT
GTAGAAACGCAAAAAGGCCATCCGTCAGGATGGCCTTCTGCTTAGTTTGATGCCTGGCAGTTTATGGCGG
GCGTCCTGCCCGCCACCCTCCGGGCCGTTGCTTCACAACGTTCAAATCCGCTCCCGGCGGATTTGTCCTA
CTCAGGAGAGCGTTCACCGACAAACAACAGATAAAACGAAAGGCCCAGTCTTCCGACTGAGCCTTTCGTT
TTATTTGATGCCTGGCAGTTCCCTACTCT
Features (pLannotate 1.2.2; 11 found; start..end, strand, type, name):
     31..130     +  protein_bind   attL1: mutant version of attL; recombination site for the Gateway® LR reaction LR Clonase™
    199..915     +  CDS            Citrine: Citrine is a basic (constitutively fluorescent) yellow fluorescent protein published in 2001, derived from Aequorea victoria. It has moderate acid sensitivity.
    920..1019    -  protein_bind   attL2: mutant version of attL; recombination site for the Gateway® LR reaction LR Clonase™
   1142..1768    +  CDS            KanR (fragment): aminoglycoside phosphotransferase; aph(3')-Ia; confers resistance to kanamycin in bacteria or G418 (Geneticin®) in eukaryotes
   1802..2335    -  CDS            GmR: gentamycin acetyltransferase; aacC1; confers resistance to gentamycin
   2524..2552    -  promoter       Pc promoter: intI1 (promoter lies within the coding sequence); class 1 integron promoter
   2530..2877    -  CDS            YPR2_ECOLX (fragment): Protein predicted: Swiss-Prot protein existence level 4. From Escherichia coli.
   2882..3066    +  CDS            KanR (fragment): aminoglycoside phosphotransferase; aph(3')-Ia; confers resistance to kanamycin in bacteria or G418 (Geneticin®) in eukaryotes
   3209..3797    +  rep_origin     ori: high-copy-number ColE1/pMB1/pBR322/pUC origin of replication
   3932..3959    -  terminator     rrnB T2 terminator: transcription terminator T2 from the E. coli rrnB gene
   4091..4134    +  terminator     rrnB T1 terminator: Escherichia coli rrnB; transcription terminator T1 from the E. coli rrnB gene
