[The description below was written by a language model from this plasmid's Addgene catalogue record and pLannotate feature annotations shown in this document.]
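Description:
pDONR207-Lifeact-Citrine is a Gateway entry clone built on the pDONR207 backbone. It carries a Lifeact-Citrine fusion ready for transfer into destination vectors. It is a small bacterial plasmid of about 4.2 kb that replicates in E. coli from a high-copy ColE1/pUC-type origin. Selection is with gentamicin, through the aacC1 gentamicin acetyltransferase gene (GmR) driven by the class 1 integron Pc promoter. The annotation also picks up two fragments of a kanamycin resistance gene flanking the gentamicin cassette. These are partial matches, and the record lists only gentamicin as the selectable resistance. rrnB T1 and T2 terminators lie upstream of the cloning region, where they insulate the insert from read-through transcription originating in the backbone.

The payload sits between attL1 and attL2, the recombination sites present in an entry clone after a BP reaction and the substrates for LR Clonase. The feature table annotates the Citrine coding sequence, a yellow fluorescent protein derived from Aequorea victoria GFP. It does not separately annotate Lifeact. Lifeact is a short F-actin-binding peptide, and a gap of roughly 70 nt between attL1 and the start of Citrine would be consistent with it lying there as an N-terminal fusion, though the record does not state this explicitly. No promoter is annotated within the att-flanked cassette, as expected for an entry vector, so expression depends on the destination vector chosen for the LR reaction. Lifeact-Citrine fusions are used to visualise filamentous actin in living cells. The associated publication concerns the actin dependence of chloroplast cold positioning in the liverwort Marchantia polymorpha, which suggests use of the probe in plant expression vectors.
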