Addgene plasmid #100590: pDONR207-Lifeact-Citrine
Purpose: Gateway entry vector for Lifeact-Citrine
Depositing lab: Yutaka Kodama. Depositing organization: Utsunomiya University. Publication: Actin-dependence of the chloroplast cold positioning response in the liverwort Marchantia polymorpha L. Kimura S, Kodama Y. PeerJ. 2016 Sep 28;4:e2513. eCollection 2016. 2513 PubMed 27703856.
Backbone
  Vector backbone: pDONR207
Growth in bacteria
  Bacterial resistance: Gentamicin, 10 μg/mL
  Growth temperature: 37°C
  Growth strain: DH5alpha
  Copy number: Unknown
Gene/Insert
  Gene/Insert name: Lifeact-Citrine
Terms and licenses: Academic/Nonprofit Terms; Industry Terms: Not Available to Industry
How to cite: pDONR207-Lifeact-Citrine was a gift from Yutaka Kodama (Addgene plasmid # 100590 ; http://n2t.net/addgene:100590 ; RRID:Addgene_100590)
